>Addgene plasmid #196102 | Lenti HBG site 1-hyABE | addgene full sequence | sequence record 478293 | Addgene NGS Result
TGATGCGGTTTTGGCAGTACATCAATGGGCGTGGATAGCGGTTTGACTCACGGGGATTTCCAAGTCTCCA
CCCCATTGACGTCAATGGGAGTTTGTTTTGGCACCAAAATCAACGGGACTTTCCAAAATGTCGTAACAAC
TCCGCCCCATTGACGCAAATGGGCGGTAGGCGTGTACGGTGGGAGGTCTATATAAGCAGCGCGTTTTGCC
TGTACTGGGTCTCTCTGGTTAGACCAGATCTGAGCCTGGGAGCTCTCTGGCTAACTAGGGAACCCACTGC
TTAAGCCTCAATAAAGCTTGCCTTGAGTGCTTCAAGTAGTGTGTGCCCGTCTGTTGTGTGACTCTGGTAA
CTAGAGATCCCTCAGACCCTTTTAGTCAGTGTGGAAAATCTCTAGCAGTGGCGCCCGAACAGGGACTTGA
AAGCGAAAGGGAAACCAGAGGAGCTCTCTCGACGCAGGACTCGGCTTGCTGAAGCGCGCACGGCAAGAGG
CGAGGGGCGGCGACTGGTGAGTACGCCAAAAATTTTGACTAGCGGAGGCTAGAAGGAGAGAGATGGGTGC
GAGAGCGTCAGTATTAAGCGGGGGAGAATTAGATCGCGATGGGAAAAAATTCGGTTAAGGCCAGGGGGAA
AGAAAAAATATAAATTAAAACATATAGTATGGGCAAGCAGGGAGCTAGAACGATTCGCAGTTAATCCTGG
CCTGTTAGAAACATCAGAAGGCTGTAGACAAATACTGGGACAGCTACAACCATCCCTTCAGACAGGATCA
GAAGAACTTAGATCATTATATAATACAGTAGCAACCCTCTATTGTGTGCATCAAAGGATAGAGATAAAAG
ACACCAAGGAAGCTTTAGACAAGATAGAGGAAGAGCAAAACAAAAGTAAGACCACCGCACAGCAAGCGGC
CGCTGATCTTCAGACCTGGAGGAGGAGATATGAGGGACAATTGGAGAAGTGAATTATATAAATATAAAGT
AGTAAAAATTGAACCATTAGGAGTAGCACCCACCAAGGCAAAGAGAAGAGTGGTGCAGAGAGAAAAAAGA
GCAGTGGGAATAGGAGCTTTGTTCCTTGGGTTCTTGGGAGCAGCAGGAAGCACTATGGGCGCAGCGTCAA
TGACGCTGACGGTACAGGCCAGACAATTATTGTCTGGTATAGTGCAGCAGCAGAACAATTTGCTGAGGGC
TATTGAGGCGCAACAGCATCTGTTGCAACTCACAGTCTGGGGCATCAAGCAGCTCCAGGCAAGAATCCTG
GCTGTGGAAAGATACCTAAAGGATCAACAGCTCCTGGGGATTTGGGGTTGCTCTGGAAAACTCATTTGCA
CCACTGCTGTGCCTTGGAATGCTAGTTGGAGTAATAAATCTCTGGAACAGATTTGGAATCACACGACCTG
GATGGAGTGGGACAGAGAAATTAACAATTACACAAGCTTAATACACTCCTTAATTGAAGAATCGCAAAAC
CAGCAAGAAAAGAATGAACAAGAATTATTGGAATTAGATAAATGGGCAAGTTTGTGGAATTGGTTTAACA
TAACAAATTGGCTGTGGTATATAAAATTATTCATAATGATAGTAGGAGGCTTGGTAGGTTTAAGAATAGT
TTTTGCTGTACTTTCTATAGTGAATAGAGTTAGGCAGGGATATTCACCATTATCGTTTCAGACCCACCTC
CCAACCCCGAGGGGACCCGACAGGCCCGAAGGAATAGAAGAAGAAGGTGGAGAGAGAGACAGAGACAGAT
CCATTCGATTAGTGAACGGATCGGCACTGCGTGCGCCAATTCTGCAGACAAATGGCAGTATTCATCCACA
ATTTTAAAAGAAAAGGGGGGATTGGGGGGTACAGTGCAGGGGAAAGAATAGTAGACATAATAGCAACAGA
CATACAAACTAAAGAATTACAAAAACAAATTACAAAAATTCAAAATTTTCGGGTTTATTACAGGGACAGC
AGAGATCCAGTTTGGTTAATTAAGAGGGCCTATTTCCCATGATTCCTTCATATTTGCATATACGATACAA
GGCTGTTAGAGAGATAATTAGAATTAATTTGACTGTAAACACAAAGATATTAGTACAAAATACGTGACGT
AGAAAGTAATAATTTCTTGGGTAGTTTGCAGTTTTAAAATTATGTTTTAAAATGGACTATCATATGCTTA
CCGTAACTTGAAAGTATTTCGATTTCTTGGCTTTATATATCTTGTGGAAAGGACGAAACACCGTTGACCA
ATAGCCTTGACAGTTTTAGAGCTAGAAATAGCAAGTTAAAATAAGGCTAGTCCGTTATCAACTTGAAAAA
GTGGCACCGAGTCGGTGCTTTTTTTGGTACCGAATTCGCTAGCTAGGTCTTGAAAGGAGTGGGAATTGGC
TCCGGTGCCCGTCAGTGGGCAGAGCGCACATCGCCCACAGTCCCCGAGAAGTTGGGGGGAGGGGTCGGCA
ATTGATCCGGTGCCTAGAGAAGGTGGCGCGGGGTAAACTGGGAAAGTGATGTCGTGTACTGGCTCCGCCT
TTTTCCCGAGGGTGGGGGAGAACCGTATATAAGTGCAGTAGTCGCCGTGAACGTTCTTTTTCGCAACGGG
TTTGCCGCCAGAACACAGGGGCGCGCCTCTAGAGCGATCGCGCCACCATGAAACGGACAGCCGACGGAAG
CGAGTTCGAGTCACCAAAGAAGAAGCGGAAAGTCTCTGAGGTGGAGTTTTCCCACGAGTACTGGATGAGA
CATGCCCTGACCCTGGCCAAGAGGGCACGGGATGAGAGGGAGGTGCCTGTGGGAGCCGTGCTGGTGCTGA
ACAATAGAGTGATCGGCGAGGGCTGGAACAGAGCCATCGGCCTGCACGACCCAACAGCCCATGCCGAAAT
TATGGCCCTGAGACAGGGCGGCCTGGTCATGCAGAACTACAGACTGATTGACGCCACCCTGTACGTGACA
TTCGAGCCTTGCGTGATGTGCGCCGGCGCCATGATCCACTCTAGGATCGGCCGCGTGGTGTTTGGCGTGA
GGAACTCAAAAAGAGGCGCCGCAGGCTCCCTGATGAACGTGCTGAACTACCCCGGCATGAATCACCGCGT
CGAAATTACCGAGGGAATCCTGGCAGATGAATGTGCCGCCCTGCTGTGCGATTTCTATCGGATGCCTAGA
CAGGTGTTCAATGCTCAGAAGAAGGCCCAGAGCTCCATCAACTCCGGAGGATCTAGCGGAGGCTCCTCTG
GCTCTGAGACACCTGGCACAAGCGAGAGCGCAACACCTGAAAGCAGCGGGGGCAGCAGCGGGGGGTCAGC
AATGCAGATGCAGCTTGAAGCAAATGCAGATACTTCAGTGGAAGAAGAAAGCTTTGGCCCACAACCCATT
TCACGGTTAGAGCAGTGTGGCATAAATGCCAACGATGTGAAGAAATTGGAAGAAGCTGGATTCCATACTG
TGGAGGCTGTTGCCTATGCGCCAAAGAAGGAGCTAATAAATATTAAGGGAATTAGTGAAGCCAAAGCTGA
TAAAATTCTGGCTGAGGCAGCTAAATTAGTTCCAATGGGTTTCACCACTGCAACTGAATTCCACCAAAGG
CGGTCAGAGATCATACAGATTACTACTGGCTCCAAAGAGCTTGACAAACTACTTCAATCCGGAGGATCTA
GCGGAGGCTCCTCTGGCTCTGAGACACCTGGCACAAGCGAGAGCGCAACACCTGAAAGCAGCGGGGGCAG
CAGCGGGGGGTCAGACAAGAAGTACAGCATCGGCCTGGCCATCGGCACCAACTCTGTGGGCTGGGCCGTG
ATCACCGACGAGTACAAGGTGCCCAGCAAGAAATTCAAGGTGCTGGGCAACACCGACCGGCACAGCATCA
AGAAGAACCTGATCGGAGCCCTGCTGTTCGACAGCGGCGAAACAGCCGAGGCCACCCGGCTGAAGAGAAC
CGCCAGAAGAAGATACACCAGACGGAAGAACCGGATCTGCTATCTGCAAGAGATCTTCAGCAACGAGATG
GCCAAGGTGGACGACAGCTTCTTCCACAGACTGGAAGAGTCCTTCCTGGTGGAAGAGGATAAGAAGCACG
AGCGGCACCCCATCTTCGGCAACATCGTGGACGAGGTGGCCTACCACGAGAAGTACCCCACCATCTACCA
CCTGAGAAAGAAACTGGTGGACAGCACCGACAAGGCCGACCTGCGGCTGATCTATCTGGCCCTGGCCCAC
ATGATCAAGTTCCGGGGCCACTTCCTGATCGAGGGCGACCTGAACCCCGACAACAGCGACGTGGACAAGC
TGTTCATCCAGCTGGTGCAGACCTACAACCAGCTGTTCGAGGAAAACCCCATCAACGCCAGCGGCGTGGA
CGCCAAGGCCATCCTGTCTGCCAGACTGAGCAAGAGCAGACGGCTGGAAAATCTGATCGCCCAGCTGCCC
GGCGAGAAGAAGAATGGCCTGTTCGGAAACCTGATTGCCCTGAGCCTGGGCCTGACCCCCAACTTCAAGA
GCAACTTCGACCTGGCCGAGGATGCCAAACTGCAGCTGAGCAAGGACACCTACGACGACGACCTGGACAA
CCTGCTGGCCCAGATCGGCGACCAGTACGCCGACCTGTTTCTGGCCGCCAAGAACCTGTCCGACGCCATC
CTGCTGAGCGACATCCTGAGAGTGAACACCGAGATCACCAAGGCCCCCCTGAGCGCCTCTATGATCAAGA
GATACGACGAGCACCACCAGGACCTGACCCTGCTGAAAGCTCTCGTGCGGCAGCAGCTGCCTGAGAAGTA
CAAAGAGATTTTCTTCGACCAGAGCAAGAACGGCTACGCCGGCTACATTGACGGCGGAGCCAGCCAGGAA
GAGTTCTACAAGTTCATCAAGCCCATCCTGGAAAAGATGGACGGCACCGAGGAACTGCTCGTGAAGCTGA
ACAGAGAGGACCTGCTGCGGAAGCAGCGGACCTTCGACAACGGCAGCATCCCCCACCAGATCCACCTGGG
AGAGCTGCACGCCATTCTGCGGCGGCAGGAAGATTTTTACCCATTCCTGAAGGACAACCGGGAAAAGATC
GAGAAGATCCTGACCTTCCGCATCCCCTACTACGTGGGCCCTCTGGCCAGGGGAAACAGCAGATTCGCCT
GGATGACCAGAAAGAGCGAGGAAACCATCACCCCCTGGAACTTCGAGGAAGTGGTGGACAAGGGCGCTTC
CGCCCAGAGCTTCATCGAGCGGATGACCAACTTCGATAAGAACCTGCCCAACGAGAAGGTGCTGCCCAAG
CACAGCCTGCTGTACGAGTACTTCACCGTGTATAACGAGCTGACCAAAGTGAAATACGTGACCGAGGGAA
TGAGAAAGCCCGCCTTCCTGAGCGGCGAGCAGAAAAAGGCCATCGTGGACCTGCTGTTCAAGACCAACCG
GAAAGTGACCGTGAAGCAGCTGAAAGAGGACTACTTCAAGAAAATCGAGTGCTTCGACTCCGTGGAAATC
TCCGGCGTGGAAGATCGGTTCAACGCCTCCCTGGGCACATACCACGATCTGCTGAAAATTATCAAGGACA
AGGACTTCCTGGACAATGAGGAAAACGAGGACATTCTGGAAGATATCGTGCTGACCCTGACACTGTTTGA
GGACAGAGAGATGATCGAGGAACGGCTGAAAACCTATGCCCACCTGTTCGACGACAAAGTGATGAAGCAG
CTGAAGCGGCGGAGATACACCGGCTGGGGCAGGCTGAGCCGGAAGCTGATCAACGGCATCCGGGACAAGC
AGTCCGGCAAGACAATCCTGGATTTCCTGAAGTCCGACGGCTTCGCCAACAGAAACTTCATGCAGCTGAT
CCACGACGACAGCCTGACCTTTAAAGAGGACATCCAGAAAGCCCAGGTGTCCGGCCAGGGCGATAGCCTG
CACGAGCACATTGCCAATCTGGCCGGCAGCCCCGCCATTAAGAAGGGCATCCTGCAGACAGTGAAGGTGG
TGGACGAGCTCGTGAAAGTGATGGGCCGGCACAAGCCCGAGAACATCGTGATCGAAATGGCCAGAGAGAA
CCAGACCACCCAGAAGGGACAGAAGAACAGCCGCGAGAGAATGAAGCGGATCGAAGAGGGCATCAAAGAG
CTGGGCAGCCAGATCCTGAAAGAACACCCCGTGGAAAACACCCAGCTGCAGAACGAGAAGCTGTACCTGT
ACTACCTGCAGAATGGGCGGGATATGTACGTGGACCAGGAACTGGACATCAACCGGCTGTCCGACTACGA
TGTGGACCATATCGTGCCTCAGAGCTTTCTGAAGGACGACTCCATCGACAACAAGGTGCTGACCAGAAGC
GACAAGAACCGGGGCAAGAGCGACAACGTGCCCTCCGAAGAGGTCGTGAAGAAGATGAAGAACTACTGGC
GGCAGCTGCTGAACGCCAAGCTGATTACCCAGAGAAAGTTCGACAATCTGACCAAGGCCGAGAGAGGCGG
CCTGAGCGAACTGGATAAGGCCGGCTTCATCAAGAGACAGCTGGTGGAAACCCGGCAGATCACAAAGCAC
GTGGCACAGATCCTGGACTCCCGGATGAACACTAAGTACGACGAGAATGACAAGCTGATCCGGGAAGTGA
AAGTGATCACCCTGAAGTCCAAGCTGGTGTCCGATTTCCGGAAGGATTTCCAGTTTTACAAAGTGCGCGA
GATCAACAACTACCACCACGCCCACGACGCCTACCTGAACGCCGTCGTGGGAACCGCCCTGATCAAAAAG
TACCCTAAGCTGGAAAGCGAGTTCGTGTACGGCGACTACAAGGTGTACGACGTGCGGAAGATGATCGCCA
AGAGCGAGCAGGAAATCGGCAAGGCTACCGCCAAGTACTTCTTCTACAGCAACATCATGAACTTTTTCAA
GACCGAGATTACCCTGGCCAACGGCGAGATCCGGAAGCGGCCTCTGATCGAGACAAACGGCGAAACCGGG
GAGATCGTGTGGGATAAGGGCCGGGATTTTGCCACCGTGCGGAAAGTGCTGAGCATGCCCCAAGTGAATA
TCGTGAAAAAGACCGAGGTGCAGACAGGCGGCTTCAGCAAAGAGTCTATCCTGCCCAAGAGGAACAGCGA
TAAGCTGATCGCCAGAAAGAAGGACTGGGACCCTAAGAAGTACGGCGGCTTCGACAGCCCCACCGTGGCC
TATTCTGTGCTGGTGGTGGCCAAAGTGGAAAAGGGCAAGTCCAAGAAACTGAAGAGTGTGAAAGAGCTGC
TGGGGATCACCATCATGGAAAGAAGCAGCTTCGAGAAGAATCCCATCGACTTTCTGGAAGCCAAGGGCTA
CAAAGAAGTGAAAAAGGACCTGATCATCAAGCTGCCTAAGTACTCCCTGTTCGAGCTGGAAAACGGCCGG
AAGAGAATGCTGGCCTCTGCCGGCGAACTGCAGAAGGGAAACGAACTGGCCCTGCCCTCCAAATATGTGA
ACTTCCTGTACCTGGCCAGCCACTATGAGAAGCTGAAGGGCTCCCCCGAGGATAATGAGCAGAAACAGCT
GTTTGTGGAACAGCACAAGCACTACCTGGACGAGATCATCGAGCAGATCAGCGAGTTCTCCAAGAGAGTG
ATCCTGGCCGACGCTAATCTGGACAAAGTGCTGTCCGCCTACAACAAGCACCGGGATAAGCCCATCAGAG
AGCAGGCCGAGAATATCATCCACCTGTTTACCCTGACCAATCTGGGAGCCCCTGCCGCCTTCAAGTACTT
TGACACCACCATCGACCGGAAGAGGTACACCAGCACCAAAGAGGTGCTGGACGCCACCCTGATCCACCAG
AGCATCACCGGCCTGTACGAGACACGGATCGACCTGTCTCAGCTGGGAGGCGACAAAAGGCCGGCGGCCA
CGAAAAAGGCCGGCCAGGCAAAAAAGAAAAAGGGATCCGGCAGCGGCGCAACAAACTTCTCTCTGCTGAA
ACAAGCCGGAGATGTCGAAGAGAATCCTGGACCGCTCGAGATGGTGAGCAAGGGCGAGGAGCTGTTCACC
GGGGTGGTGCCCATCCTGGTCGAGCTGGACGGCGACGTAAACGGCCACAAGTTCAGCGTGTCCGGCGAGG
GCGAGGGCGATGCCACCTACGGCAAGCTGACCCTGAAGTTCATCTGCACCACCGGCAAGCTGCCCGTGCC
CTGGCCCACCCTCGTGACCACCCTGACCTACGGCGTGCAGTGCTTCAGCCGCTACCCCGACCACATGAAG
CAGCACGACTTCTTCAAGTCCGCCATGCCCGAAGGCTACGTCCAGGAGCGCACCATCTTCTTCAAGGACG
ACGGCAACTACAAGACCCGCGCCGAGGTGAAGTTCGAGGGCGACACCCTGGTGAACCGCATCGAGCTGAA
GGGCATCGACTTCAAGGAGGACGGCAACATCCTGGGGCACAAGCTGGAGTACAACTACAACAGCCACAAC
GTCTATATCATGGCCGACAAGCAGAAGAACGGCATCAAGGTGAACTTCAAGATCCGCCACAACATCGAGG
ACGGCAGCGTGCAGCTCGCCGACCACTACCAGCAGAACACCCCCATCGGCGACGGCCCCGTGCTGCTGCC
CGACAACCACTACCTGAGCACCCAGTCCGCCCTGAGCAAAGACCCCAACGAGAAGCGCGATCACATGGTC
CTGCTGGAGTTCGTGACCGCCGCCGGGATCACTCTCGGCATGGACGAGCTGTACAAGTACTCAGATCTGG
AGCTCAAGTGAGCTAGCCTACCGGGTAGGGGAGGCGCTTTTCCCAAGGCAGTCTGGAGCATGCGCTTTAG
CAGCCCCGCTGGGCACTTGGCGCTACACAAGTGGCCTCTGGCCTCGCACACATTCCACATCCACCGGTAG
GCGCCAACCGGCTCCGTTCTTTGGTGGCCCCTTCGCGCCACCTTCTACTCCTCCCCTAGTCAGGAAGTTC
CCCCCCGCCCCGCAGCTCGCGTCGTGCAGGACGTGACAAATGGAAGTAGCACGTCTCACTAGTCTCGTGC
AGATGGACAGCACCGCTGAGCAATGGAAGCGGGTAGGCCTTTGGGGCAGCGGCCAATAGCAGCTTTGCTC
CTTCGCTTTCTGGGCTCAGAGGCTGGGAAGGGGTGGGTCCGGGGGCGGGCTCAGGGGCGGGCTCAGGGGC
GGGGCGGGCGCCCGAAGGTCCTCCGGAGGCCCGGCATTCTGCACGCTTCAAAAGCGCACGTCTGCCGCGC
TGTTCTCCTCTTCCTCATCTCCGGGCCTTTCGGAATTCGCCACCATGACCGAGTACAAGCCCACGGTGCG
CCTCGCCACCCGCGACGACGTCCCCAGGGCCGTACGCACCCTCGCCGCCGCGTTCGCCGACTACCCCGCC
ACGCGCCACACCGTCGATCCGGACCGCCACATCGAGCGGGTCACCGAGCTGCAAGAACTCTTCCTCACGC
GCGTCGGGCTCGACATCGGCAAGGTGTGGGTCGCGGACGACGGCGCCGCGGTGGCGGTCTGGACCACGCC
GGAGAGCGTCGAAGCGGGGGCGGTGTTCGCCGAGATCGGCCCGCGCATGGCCGAGTTGAGCGGTTCCCGG
CTGGCCGCGCAGCAACAGATGGAAGGCCTCCTGGCGCCGCACCGGCCCAAGGAGCCCGCGTGGTTCCTGG
CCACCGTCGGAGTCTCGCCCGACCACCAGGGCAAGGGTCTGGGCAGCGCCGTCGTGCTCCCCGGAGTGGA
GGCGGCCGAGCGCGCCGGGGTGCCCGCCTTCCTGGAGACCTCCGCGCCCCGCAACCTCCCCTTCTACGAG
CGGCTCGGCTTCACCGTCACCGCCGACGTCGAGGTGCCCGAAGGACCGCGCACCTGGTGCATGACCCGCA
AGCCCGGTGCCTGAACGCGTTAAGTCGACAATCAACCTCTGGATTACAAAATTTGTGAAAGATTGACTGG
TATTCTTAACTATGTTGCTCCTTTTACGCTATGTGGATACGCTGCTTTAATGCCTTTGTATCATGCTATT
GCTTCCCGTATGGCTTTCATTTTCTCCTCCTTGTATAAATCCTGGTTGCTGTCTCTTTATGAGGAGTTGT
GGCCCGTTGTCAGGCAACGTGGCGTGGTGTGCACTGTGTTTGCTGACGCAACCCCCACTGGTTGGGGCAT
TGCCACCACCTGTCAGCTCCTTTCCGGGACTTTCGCTTTCCCCCTCCCTATTGCCACGGCGGAACTCATC
GCCGCCTGCCTTGCCCGCTGCTGGACAGGGGCTCGGCTGTTGGGCACTGACAATTCCGTGGTGTTGTCGG
GGAAATCATCGTCCTTTCCTTGGCTGCTCGCCTGTGTTGCCACCTGGATTCTGCGCGGGACGTCCTTCTG
CTACGTCCCTTCGGCCCTCAATCCAGCGGACCTTCCTTCCCGCGGCCTGCTGCCGGCTCTGCGGCCTCTT
CCGCGTCTTCGCCTTCGCCCTCAGACGAGTCGGATCTCCCTTTGGGCCGCCTCCCCGCGTCGACTTTAAG
ACCAATGACTTACAAGGCAGCTGTAGATCTTAGCCACTTTTTAAAAGAAAAGGGGGGACTGGAAGGGCTA
ATTCACTCCCAACGAAGACAAGATCTGCTTTTTGCTTGTACTGGGTCTCTCTGGTTAGACCAGATCTGAG
CCTGGGAGCTCTCTGGCTAACTAGGGAACCCACTGCTTAAGCCTCAATAAAGCTTGCCTTGAGTGCTTCA
AGTAGTGTGTGCCCGTCTGTTGTGTGACTCTGGTAACTAGAGATCCCTCAGACCCTTTTAGTCAGTGTGG
AAAATCTCTAGCAGGGCCCGTTTAAACCCGCTGATCAGCCTCGACTGTGCCTTCTAGTTGCCAGCCATCT
GTTGTTTGCCCCTCCCCCGTGCCTTCCTTGACCCTGGAAGGTGCCACTCCCACTGTCCTTTCCTAATAAA
ATGAGGAAATTGCATCGCATTGTCTGAGTAGGTGTCATTCTATTCTGGGGGGTGGGGTGGGGCAGGACAG
CAAGGGGGAGGATTGGGAAGACAATAGCAGGCATGCTGGGGATGCGGTGGGCTCTATGGCTTCTGAGGCG
GAAAGAACCAGCTGGGGCTCTAGGGGGTATCCCC
[124 nt withheld, positions 11025-11148]
C
[91 nt withheld, positions 11150-11240]
A
[49 nt withheld, positions 11242-11290]
CCTTTGACGTTGGAGTCCACGTTCTTT
[37 nt withheld, positions 11318-11354]
ACCCTATCTCGGTCTATTCTTTTGATTTATAAGGGATTTTGCCGATTTCGGCCTATTGGTTAAAAAATGA
GCTGATTTAACAAAAATTTAACGCGAATTAATTCTGTGGAATGTGTGTCAGTTAGGGTGTGGAAAGTCCC
CAGGCTCCCCAGCAGGCAGAAGTATGCAAAGCATGCATCTCAATTAGTCAGCAACCAGGTGTGGAAAGTC
CCCAGGCTCCCCAGCAGGCAGAAGTATGCAAAGCATGCATCTCAATTAGTCAGCAACCATAGTCCCGCCC
CTAACTCCGCCCATCCCGCCCCTAACTCCGCCCAGTTCCGCCCATTCTCCGCCCCATGGCTGACTAATTT
TTTTTATTTATGCAGAGGCCGAGGCCGCCTCTGCCTCTGAGCTATTCCAGAAGTAGTGAGGAGGCTTTTT
TGGAGGCCTAGGCTTTTGCAAAAAGCTCCCGGGAGCTTGTATATCCATTTTCGGATCTGATCAGCACGTG
TTGACAATTAATCATCGGCATAGTATATCGGCATAGTATAATACGACAAGGTGAGGAACTAAACCATGGC
CAAGTTGACCAGTGCCGTTCCGGTGCTCACCGCGCGCGACGTCGCCGGAGCGGTCGAGTTCTGGACCGAC
CGGCTCGGGTTCTCCCGGGACTTCGTGGAGGACGACTTCGCCGGTGTGGTCCGGGACGACGTGACCCTGT
TCATCAGCGCGGTCCAGGACCAGGTGGTGCCGGACAACACCCTGGCCTGGGTGTGGGTGCGCGGCCTGGA
CGAGCTGTACGCCGAGTGGTCGGAGGTCGTGTCCACGAACTTCCGGGACGCCTCCGGGCCGGCCATGACC
GAGATCGGCGAGCAGCCGTGGGGGCGGGAGTTCGCCCTGCGCGACCCGGCCGGCAACTGCGTGCACTTCG
TGGCCGAGGAGCAGGACTGACACGTGCTACGAGATTTCGATTCCACCGCCGCCTTCTATGAAAGGTTGGG
CTTCGGAATCGTTTTCCGGGACGCCGGCTGGATGATCCTCCAGCGCGGGGATCTCATGCTGGAGTTCTTC
GCCCACCCCAACTTGTTTATTGCAGCTTATAATGGTTACAAATAAAGCAATAGCATCACAAATTTCACAA
ATAAAGCATTTTTTTCACTGCATTCTAGTTGTGGTTTGTCCAAACTCATCAATGTATCTTATCATGTCTG
TATACCGTCGACCTCTAGCTAGAGCTTGGCGTAATCATGGTCATAGCTGTTTCCTGTGTGAAATTGTTAT
CCGCTCACAATTCCACACAACATACGAGCCGGAAGCATAAAGTGTAAAGCCTGGGGTGCCTAATGAGTGA
GCTAACTCACATTAATTGCGTTGCGCTCACTGCCCGCTTTCCAGTCGGGAAACCTGTCGTGCCAGCTGCA
TTAATGAATCGGCCAACGCGCGGGGAGAGGCGGTTTGCGTATTGGGCGCTCTTCCGCTTCCTCGCTCACT
GACTCGCTGCGCTCGGTCGTTCGGCTGCGGCGAGCGGTATCAGCTCACTCAAAGGCGGTAATACGGTTAT
CCACAGAATCAGGGGATAACGCAGGAAAGAACATGTGAGCAAAAGGCCAGCAAAAGGCCAGGAACCGTAA
AAAGGCCGCGTTGCTGGCGTTTTTCCATAGGCTCCGCCCCCCTGACGAGCATCACAAAAATCGACGCTCA
AGTCAGAGGTGGCGAAACCCGACAGGACTATAAAGATACCAGGCGTTTCCCCCTGGAAGCTCCCTCGTGC
GCTCTCCTGTTCCGACCCTGCCGCTTACCGGATACCTGTCCGCCTTTCTCCCTTCGGGAAGCGTGGCGCT
TTCTCATAGCTCACGCTGTAGGTATCTCAGTTCGGTGTAGGTCGTTCGCTCCAAGCTGGGCTGTGTGCAC
GAACCCCCCGTTCAGCCCGACCGCTGCGCCTTATCCGGTAACTATCGTCTTGAGTCCAACCCGGTAAGAC
ACGACTTATCGCCACTGGCAGCAGCCACTGGTAACAGGATTAGCAGAGCGAGGTATGTAGGCGGTGCTAC
AGAGTTCTTGAAGTGGTGGCCTAACTACGGCTACACTAGAAGAACAGTATTTGGTATCTGCGCTCTGCTG
AAGCCAGTTACCTTCGGAAAAAGAGTTGGTAGCTCTTGATCCGGCAAACAAACCACCGCTGGTAGCGGTG
GTTTTTTTGTTTGCAAGCAGCAGATTACGCGCAGAAAAAAAGGATCTCAAGAAGATCCTTTGATCTTTTC
TACGGGGTCTGACGCTCAGTGGAACGAAAACTCACGTTAAGGGATTTTGGTCATGAGATTATCAAAAAGG
ATCTTCACCTAGATCCTTTTAAATTAAAAATGAAGTTTTAAATCAATCTAAAGTATATATGAGTAAACTT
GGTCTGACAGTTACCAATGCTTAATCAGTGAGGCACCTATCTCAGCGATCTGTCTATTTCGTTCATCCAT
AGTTGCCTGACTCCCCGTCGTGTAGATAACTACGATACGGGAGGGCTTACCATCTGGCCCCAGTGCTGCA
ATGATACCGCGAGACCCACGCTCACCGGCTCCAGATTTATCAGCAATAAACCAGCCAGCCGGAAGGGCCG
AGCGCAGAAGTGGTCCTGCAACTTTATCCGCCTCCATCCAGTCTATTAATTGTTGCCGGGAAGCTAGAGT
AAGTAGTTCGCCAGTTAATAGTTTGCGCAACGTTGTTGCCATTGCTACAGGCATCGTGGTGTCACGCTCG
TCGTTTGGTATGGCTTCATTCAGCTCCGGTTCCCAACGATCAAGGCGAGTTACATGATCCCCCATGTTGT
GCAAAAAAGCGGTTAGCTCCTTCGGTCCTCCGATCGTTGTCAGAAGTAAGTTGGCCGCAGTGTTATCACT
CATGGTTATGGCAGCACTGCATAATTCTCTTACTGTCATGCCATCCGTAAGATGCTTTTCTGTGACTGGT
GAGTACTCAACCAAGTCATTCTGAGAATAGTGTATGCGGCGACCGAGTTGCTCTTGCCCGGCGTCAATAC
GGGATAATACCGCGCCACATAGCAGAACTTTAAAAGTGCTCATCATTGGAAAACGTTCTTCGGGGCGAAA
ACTCTCAAGGATCTTACCGCTGTTGAGATCCAGTTCGATGTAACCCACTCGTGCACCCAACTGATCTTCA
GCATCTTTTACTTTCACCAGCGTTTCTGGGTGAGCAAAAACAGGAAGGCAAAATGCCGCAAAAAAGGGAA
TAAGGGCGACACGGAAATGTTGAATACTCATACTCTTCCTTTTTCAATATTATTGAAGCATTTATCAGGG
TTATTGTCTCATGAGCGGATACATATTTGAATGTATTTAGAAAAATAAACAAATAGGGGTTCCGCGCACA
TTTCCCCGAAAAGTGCCACCTGACGTCGACGGATCGGGAGATCTCCCGATCCCCTATGGTGCACTCTCAG
TACAATCTGCTCTGATGCCGCATAGTTAAGCCAGTATCTGCTCCCTGCTTGTGTGTTGGAGGTCGCTGAG
TAGTGCGCGAGCAAAATTTAAGCTACAACAAGGCAAGGCTTGACCGACAATTGCATGAAGAATCTGCTTA
GGGTTAGGCGTTTTGCGCTGCTTCGCGATGTACGGGCCAGATATACGCGTTGACATTGATTATTGACTAG
TTATTAATAGTAATCAATTACGGGGTCATTAGTTCATAGCCCATATATGGAGTTCCGCGTTACATAACTT
ACGGTAAATGGCCCGCCTGGCTGACCGCCCAACGACCCCCGCCCATTGACGTCAATAATGACGTATGTTC
CCATAGTAACGCCAATAGGGACTTTCCATTGACGTCAATGGGTGGAGTATTTACGGTAAACTGCCCACTT
GGCAGTACATCAAGTGTATCATATGCCAAGTACGCCCCCTATTGACGTCAATGACGGTAAATGGCCCGCC
TGGCATTATGCCCAGTACATGACCTTATGGGACTTTCCTACTTGGCAGTACATCTACGTATTAGTCATCG
CTATTACCATGG
Features (pLannotate 1.2.2; 39 found; start..end, strand, type, name):
    217..397     +  LTR            5' LTR (truncated): truncated 5' long terminal repeat (LTR) from HIV-1
    444..569     +  misc_feature   HIV-1 Ψ: packaging signal of human immunodeficiency virus type 1
    553..916     +  CDS            HIV-1 gag (fragment): gag protein from human immunodeficiency virus 1; gag
   1062..1295    +  misc_feature   RRE: The Rev response element (RRE) of HIV-1 allows for Rev-dependent mRNA export from the nucleus to the cytoplasm.
   1672..1772    +  CDS            Rev (fragment): human immunodeficiency virus 1 (HIV-1) Rev protein; rev; enhances nuclear export of unspliced and incompletely spliced viral mRNAs
   1822..1939    +  misc_feature   cPPT/CTS: central polypurine tract and central termination sequence of HIV-1
   1984..2224    +  promoter       U6 promoter: RNA polymerase III promoter for human U6 snRNA
   2253..2328    +  misc_RNA       gRNA scaffold: guide RNA scaffold for the Streptococcus pyogenes CRISPR/Cas9 system
   2353..2371    +  CDS            small t antigen (fragment): SV40 (simian virus 40) small t antigen
   2397..2608    +  promoter       EF-1α core promoter: core promoter for human elongation factor EF-1α
   2695..3186    +  CDS            tadA: TADA_ECOLI - Also known as yfhC. Experimental evidence at protein level: Swiss-Prot protein existence level 1. Catalyzes the deamination of adenosine to inosine at the wobble position 34 of tRNA(Arg2). Essential for cell viability. From Escherichia coli (strain K12).
   3289..3645    +  CDS            RAD51 (fragment): RAD51_HUMAN - Also known as RAD51A, RECA. Experimental evidence at protein level: Swiss-Prot protein existence level 1. Plays an important role in homologous strand exchange, a key step in DNA repair through homologous recombination (HR) (PubMed:28575658). Binds to single and double-stranded DNA and exhibits DNA-dependent ATPase activity. Catalyzes the recognition of homology and strand exchange between homologous DNA partners to form a joint molecule between a processed DNA break and the repair template. Binds to single-stranded DNA in an ATP-dependent manner to form nucleoprotein filaments w
   3724..5325    +  CDS            dCas9(N): N-terminal portion of catalytically inactive Streptococcus pyogenes dCas9 carrying the D10A mutation (Zetsche et al., 2015)
   5326..7824    +  CDS            Cas9(C): C-terminal portion of Streptococcus pyogenes Cas9 (Zetsche et al., 2015)
   7825..7872    +  CDS            nucleoplasmin NLS: bipartite nuclear localization signal from nucleoplasmin
   7951..8667    +  CDS            EGFP: EGFP is a basic (constitutively fluorescent) green fluorescent protein published in 1996, derived from Aequorea victoria. It is reported to be a rapidly-maturing weak dimer with moderate acid sensitivity.
   8703..9202    +  promoter       PGK promoter: mouse phosphoglycerate kinase 1 promoter
   9215..9814    +  CDS            PuroR (fragment): puromycin N-acetyltransferase; pac from Streptomyces; confers resistance to puromycin
   9830..10418   +  misc_feature   WPRE: woodchuck hepatitis virus posttranscriptional regulatory element
  10469..10488   +  misc_feature   cPPT/CTS (fragment): central polypurine tract and central termination sequence of HIV-1
  10490..10723   +  LTR            3' LTR (ΔU3): self-inactivating 3' long terminal repeat (LTR) from HIV-1
  10755..10979   +  polyA_signal   bGH poly(A) signal: bovine growth hormone polyadenylation signal
  10983..11004   +  promoter       SV40 promoter (fragment): SV40 enhancer and early promoter
  11025..11453   +  rep_origin     f1 ori (sequence partly withheld): f1 bacteriophage origin of replication; arrow indicates direction of (+) strand synthesis
  11467..11796   +  promoter       SV40 promoter: SV40 enhancer and early promoter
  11844..11891   +  promoter       EM7 promoter: synthetic bacterial promoter&nbsp
  11910..12284   +  CDS            BleoR: antibiotic-binding protein; Sh ble from Streptoalloteichus hindustanus; confers resistance to bleomycin, phleomycin, and Zeocin™
  12294..12419   +  CDS            ble (fragment): BLE_KLEPN - Experimental evidence at protein level: Swiss-Prot protein existence level 1. Binding protein with a strong affinity to the bleomycin family of antibiotics. Binds to CL990; an antimitotic-antibiotic compound. From Klebsiella pneumoniae.
  12414..12535   +  polyA_signal   SV40 poly(A) signal: SV40 polyadenylation signal
  12606..12628   -  protein_bind   lac operator (fragment): The lac repressor binds to the lac operator to inhibit transcription in E. coli. This inhibition can be relieved by adding lactose or isopropyl-β-D-thiogalactopyranoside (IPTG). lac repressor encoded by lacI
  12632..12662   -  promoter       lac promoter: promoter for the E. coli lac operon
  12677..12698   -  protein_bind   CAP binding site: CAP binding activates transcription in the presence of cAMP. E. coli catabolite activator protein
  12711..12803   -  CDS            lacI (fragment): lac repressor; lacI; The lac repressor binds to the lac operator to inhibit transcription in E. coli. This inhibition can be relieved by adding lactose or isopropyl-β-D-thiogalactopyranoside (IPTG).
  12986..13574   -  rep_origin     ori: high-copy-number ColE1/pMB1/pBR322/pUC origin of replication
  13745..14605   -  CDS            AmpR: β-lactamase; bla; confers resistance to ampicillin, carbenicillin, and related antibiotics
  14606..14710   -  promoter       AmpR promoter: bla
  14769..14821   -  misc_feature   bom (fragment): basis of mobility region from pBR322
  14976..15355   +  enhancer       CMV enhancer: human cytomegalovirus immediate early enhancer
  15356..199     +  promoter       CMV promoter (across the origin): human cytomegalovirus (CMV) immediate early promoter
