[The description below was written by a language model from this plasmid's Addgene catalogue record and pLannotate feature annotations shown in this document.]
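Description:
Lenti HBG site 1-hyABE is a 15.4 kb third-generation-style, self-inactivating HIV-1 lentiviral transfer plasmid adapted from lentiCRISPRv2, combining a guide RNA and an adenine base editor in a single vector for mammalian cells. It is maintained in E. coli through a high-copy ColE1/pUC origin with ampicillin resistance (AmpR). The backbone also carries an f1 origin and an SV40/EM7-driven bleomycin/Zeocin resistance cassette lying outside the LTRs. A CMV enhancer/promoter fused to a truncated 5' LTR drives genomic RNA production during packaging. The Ψ packaging signal, RRE, cPPT/CTS, WPRE and ΔU3 3' LTR provide encapsidation, Rev-dependent export, efficient transduction and enhanced transcript expression.

The payload begins with a human U6 promoter driving an S. pyogenes gRNA scaffold. The short gap between promoter and scaffold is consistent with an installed spacer, which the name suggests targets "HBG site 1" (presumably a gamma-globin locus site), although the record does not describe the target. Downstream, an EF-1α core promoter drives the hyABE editor, an open reading frame annotated as a TadA adenosine deaminase, a fragment of human RAD51, and Cas9 carrying the D10A mutation in its N-terminal part, followed by a nucleoplasmin NLS. According to the associated publication title, the deaminase is TadA-8e and the RAD51 piece is its DNA-binding domain, introduced to improve adenine base editing. EGFP follows the editor as a fluorescent marker, but how it is linked to the editor is not annotated. A separate mouse PGK promoter drives puromycin N-acetyltransferase for selecting transduced cells. The construct is suited to stable or viral delivery of A-to-G base editing at the specified site.
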