Addgene plasmid #196102: Lenti HBG site 1-hyABE
Purpose: Expresses Lenti HBG site 1-hyABE
Depositing lab: Xiahui Zhang. Depositing organization: Suzhou Institute of Systems Medicine. Publication: Improving adenine and dual base editors through introduction of TadA-8e and Rad51DBD. Xue N, Liu X, Zhang D, Wu Y, Zhong Y, Wang J, Fan W, Jiang H, Zhu B, Ge X, Gonzalez RVL, Chen L, Zhang S, She P, Zhong Z, Sun J, Chen X, Wang L, Gu Z, Zhu P, Liu M, Li D, Zhong TP, Zhang X. Nat Commun. 2023 Mar 3;14(1):1224. doi: 10.1038/s41467-023-36887-1. PubMed 36869044.
Backbone
  Vector backbone: Adapted from lentiCRISPRv2
  Vector type: Mammalian Expression, Lentiviral, CRISPR
Growth in bacteria
  Bacterial resistance: Ampicillin, 100 μg/mL
  Growth temperature: 37°C
  Growth strain: NEB Stable
  Copy number: High Copy
Gene/Insert
  Gene/Insert name: Lenti HBG site 1-hyABE
  Species: Synthetic
  Cloning method: Gibson Cloning
  Sequencing primers: 5′ ctgcagacaaatggcagta; 3′ TTAAGAATACCAGTCAATCTTTC
Terms and licenses: Academic/Nonprofit Terms; Industry Terms: Not Available to Industry
How to cite: Lenti HBG site 1-hyABE was a gift from Xiahui Zhang (Addgene plasmid # 196102 ; http://n2t.net/addgene:196102 ; RRID:Addgene_196102)
